>Addgene plasmid #178267 | pLKO_HA.Ollas.VSVg_mCherry-NLS | addgene full sequence | sequence record 353127 | Addgene NGS Result
GACCTACACCGAACTGAGATACCTACAGCGTGAGCTATGAGAAAGCGCCACGCTTCCCGAAGGGAGAAAG
GCGGACAGGTATCCGGTAAGCGGCAGGGTCGGAACAGGAGAGCGCACGAGGGAGCTTCCAGGGGGAAACG
CCTGGTATCTTTATAGTCCTGTCGGGTTTCGCCACCTCTGACTTGAGCGTCGATTTTTGTGATGCTCGTC
AGGGGGGCGGAGCCTATGGAAAAACGCCAGCAACGCGGCCTTTTTACGGTTCCTGGCCTTTTGCTGGCCT
TTTGCTCACATGTTCTTTCCTGCGTTATCCCCTGATTCTGTGGATAACCGTATTACCGCCTTTGAGTGAG
CTGATACCGCTCGCCGCAGCCGAACGACCGAGCGCAGCGAGTCAGTGAGCGAGGAAGCGGAAGAGCGCCC
AATACGCAAACCGCCTCTCCCCGCGCGTTGGCCGATTCATTAATGCAGCTGGCACGACAGGTTTCCCGAC
TGGAAAGCGGGCAGTGAGCGCAACGCAATTAATGTGAGTTAGCTCACTCATTAGGCACCCCAGGCTTTAC
ACTTTATGCTTCCGGCTCGTATGTTGTGTGGAATTGTGAGCGGATAACAATTTCACACAGGAAACAGCTA
TGACCATGATTACGCCAAGCGCGCAATTAACCCTCACTAAAGGGAACAAAAGCTGGAGCTGCAAGCTTAA
TGTAGTCTTATGCAATACTCTTGTAGTCTTGCAACATGGTAACGATGAGTTAGCAACATGCCTTACAAGG
AGAGAAAAAGCACCGTGCATGGCGATTGGTGGAAGTAAGGTGGTACGATCGTGCCTTATTAGGAAGGCAA
CAGACGGGTCTGACATGGATTGGACGAACCACTGAATTGCCGCATTGCAGAGATATTGTATTTAAGTGCC
TAGCTCGATACATAAACGGGTCTCTCTGGTTAGACCAGATCTGAGCCTGGGAGCTCTCTGGCTAACTAGG
GAACCCACTGCTTAAGCCTCAATAAAGCTTGCCTTGAGTGCTTCAAGTAGTGTGTGCCCGTCTGTTGTGT
GACTCTGGTAACTAGAGATCCCTCAGACCCTTTTAGTCAGTGTGGAAAATCTCTAGCAGTGGCGCCCGAA
CAGGGACTTGAAAGCGAAAGGGAAACCAGAGGAGCTCTCTCGACGCAGGACTCGGCTTGCTGAAGCGCGC
ACGGCAAGAGGCGAGGGGCGGCGACTGGTGAGTACGCCAAAAATTTTGACTAGCGGAGGCTAGAAGGAGA
GAGATGGGTGCGAGAGCGTCAGTATTAAGCGGGGGAGAATTAGATCGCGATGGGAAAAAATTCGGTTAAG
GCCAGGGGGAAAGAAAAAATATAAATTAAAACATATAGTATGGGCAAGCAGGGAGCTAGAACGATTCGCA
GTTAATCCTGGCCTGTTAGAAACATCAGAAGGCTGTAGACAAATACTGGGACAGCTACAACCATCCCTTC
AGACAGGATCAGAAGAACTTAGATCATTATATAATACAGTAGCAACCCTCTATTGTGTGCATCAAAGGAT
AGAGATAAAAGACACCAAGGAAGCTTTAGACAAGATAGAGGAAGAGCAAAACAAAAGTAAGACCACCGCA
CAGCAAGCGGCCGCTGATCTTCAGACCTGGAGGAGGAGATATGAGGGACAATTGGAGAAGTGAATTATAT
AAATATAAAGTAGTAAAAATTGAACCATTAGGAGTAGCACCCACCAAGGCAAAGAGAAGAGTGGTGCAGA
GAGAAAAAAGAGCAGTGGGAATAGGAGCTTTGTTCCTTGGGTTCTTGGGAGCAGCAGGAAGCACTATGGG
CGCAGCGTCAATGACGCTGACGGTACAGGCCAGACAATTATTGTCTGGTATAGTGCAGCAGCAGAACAAT
TTGCTGAGGGCTATTGAGGCGCAACAGCATCTGTTGCAACTCACAGTCTGGGGCATCAAGCAGCTCCAGG
CAAGAATCCTGGCTGTGGAAAGATACCTAAAGGATCAACAGCTCCTGGGGATTTGGGGTTGCTCTGGAAA
ACTCATTTGCACCACTGCTGTGCCTTGGAATGCTAGTTGGAGTAATAAATCTCTGGAACAGATTTGGAAT
CACACGACCTGGATGGAGTGGGACAGAGAAATTAACAATTACACAAGCTTAATACACTCCTTAATTGAAG
AATCGCAAAACCAGCAAGAAAAGAATGAACAAGAATTATTGGAATTAGATAAATGGGCAAGTTTGTGGAA
TTGGTTTAACATAACAAATTGGCTGTGGTATATAAAATTATTCATAATGATAGTAGGAGGCTTGGTAGGT
TTAAGAATAGTTTTTGCTGTACTTTCTATAGTGAATAGAGTTAGGCAGGGATATTCACCATTATCGTTTC
AGACCCACCTCCCAACCCCGAGGGGACCCGACAGGCCCGAAGGAATAGAAGAAGAAGGTGGAGAGAGAGA
CAGAGACAGATCCATTCGATTAGTGAACGGATCTCGACGGTATCGATCACGAGACTAGTATCGAGCGGCC
GCCCCCTTCACCGAGGGCCTATTTCCCATGATTCCTTCATATTTGCATATACGATACAAGGCTGTTAGAG
AGATAATTGGAATTAATTTGACTGTAAACACAAAGATATTAGTACAAAATACGTGACGTAGAAAGTAATA
ATTTCTTGGGTAGTTTGCAGTTTTAAAATTATGTTTTAAAATGGACTATCATATGCTTACCGTAACTTGA
AAGTATTTCGATTTCTTGGCTTTATATATCTTGTGGAAAGGACGAAACACCGGGTCTTCGAGAAGACCTG
TTTTAGAGCTAGAAATAGCAAGTTAAAATAAGGCTAGTCCGTTATCAACTTGAAAAAGTGGCACCGAGTC
GGTGCTTTTTTTAATTCTCGACCTCGAGACAAATGGCAGTATTCATCCACAATTTTAAAAGAAAAGGGGG
GATTGGGGGGTACAGTGCAGGGGAAAGAATAGTAGACATAATAGCAACAGACATACAAACTAAAGAATTA
CAAAAACAAATTACAAAAATTCAAAATTTTCGGGTTTATTACAGGGACAGCAGAGATCCACTTTGGCCGC
GGCTCGAGGCGATAAGCTTTGCAAAGATGGATAAAGTTTTAAACAGAGAGGAATCTTTGCAGCTAATGGA
CCTTCTAGGTCTTGAAAGGAGTGGGAATTGGCTCCGGTGCCCGTCAGTGGGCAGAGCGCACATCGCCCAC
AGTCCCCGAGAAGTTGGGGGGAGGGGTCGGCAATTGAACCGGTGCCTAGAGAAGGTGGCGCGGGGTAAAC
TGGGAAAGTGATGTCGTGTACTGGCTCCGCCTTTTTCCCGAGGGTGGGGGAGAACCGTATATAAGTGCAG
TAGTCGCCGTGAACGTTCTTTTTCGCAACGGGTTTGCCGCCAGAACACAGGTAAGTGCCGTGTGTGGTTC
CCGCGGGCCTGGCCTCTTTACGGGTTATGGCCCTTGCGTGCCTTGAATTACTTCCACCTGGCTGCAGTAC
GTGATTCTTGATCCCGAGCTTCGGGTTGGAAGTGGGTGGGAGAGTTCGAGGCCTTGCGCTTAAGGAGCCC
CTTCGCCTCGTGCTTGAGTTGAGGCCTGGCCTGGGCGCTGGGGCCGCCGCGTGCGAATCTGGTGGCACCT
TCGCGCCTGTCTCGCTGCTTTCGATAAGTCTCTAGCCATTTAAAATTTTTGATGACCTGCTGCGACGCTT
TTTTTCTGGCAAGATAGTCTTGTAAATGCGGGCCAAGATCTGCACACTGGTATTTCGGTTTTTGGGGCCG
CGGGCGGCGACGGGGCCCGTGCGTCCCAGCGCACATGTTCGGCGAGGCGGGGCCTGCGAGCGCGGCCACC
GAGAATCGGACGGGGGTAGTCTCAAGCTGGCCGGCCTGCTCTGGTGCCTGGCCTCGCGCCGCCGTGTATC
GCCCCGCCCTGGGCGGCAAGGCTGGCCCGGTCGGCACCAGTTGCGTGAGCGGAAAGATGGCCGCTTCCCG
GCCCTGCTGCAGGGAGCTCAAAATGGAGGACGCGGCGCTCGGGAGAGCGGGCGGGTGAGTCACCCACACA
AAGGAAAAGGGCCTTTCCGTCCTCAGCCGTCGCTTCATGTGACTCCACGGAGTACCGGGCGCCGTCCAGG
CACCTCGATTAGTTCTCGAGCTTTTGGAGTACGTCGTCTTTAGGTTGGGGGGAGGGGTTTTATGCGATGG
AGTTTCCCCACACTGAGTGGGTGGAGACTGAAGTTAGGCCAGCTTGGCACTTGATGTAATTCTCCTTGGA
ATTTGCCCTTTTTGAGTTTGGATCTTGGTTCATTCTCAAGCCTCAGACAGTGGTTCAAAGTTTTTTTCTT
CCATTTCAGGTGTCGTGAGGAATTCTGCAGTCGATCGACGGTACCGCGGGCCCGGGATCCACGGTCGCCA
CCATGGGCTACCCATACGATGTGCCAGATTACGCTGGAGGAGGCGGGGGAGGGAGCGGCTTCGCCAACGA
GCTGGGCCCCAGGCTGATGGGCAAGTGCGGAGGAGGCGGGGGAGGGTATACAGATATCGAAATGAATAGA
CTCGGAAAGGGCATGCTGATGGTGAGCAAGGGCGAGGAGGATAACATGGCCATCATCAAGGAGTTCATGC
GCTTCAAGGTGCACATGGAGGGCTCCGTGAACGGCCACGAGTTCGAGATCGAGGGCGAGGGCGAGGGCCG
CCCCTACGAGGGCACCCAGACCGCCAAGCTGAAGGTGACCAAGGGTGGCCCCCTGCCCTTCGCCTGGGAC
ATCCTGTCCCCTCAGTTCATGTACGGCTCCAAGGCCTACGTGAAGCACCCCGCCGACATCCCCGACTACT
TGAAGCTGTCCTTCCCCGAGGGCTTCAAGTGGGAGCGCGTGATGAACTTCGAGGACGGCGGCGTGGTGAC
CGTGACCCAGGACTCCTCCCTGCAGGACGGCGAGTTCATCTACAAGGTGAAGCTGCGCGGCACCAACTTC
CCCTCCGACGGCCCCGTAATGCAGAAGAAGACCATGGGCTGGGAGGCCTCCTCCGAGCGGATGTACCCCG
AGGACGGCGCCCTGAAGGGCGAGATCAAGCAGAGGCTGAAGCTGAAGGACGGCGGCCACTACGACGCTGA
GGTCAAGACCACCTACAAGGCCAAGAAGCCCGTGCAGCTGCCCGGCGCCTACAACGTCAACATCAAGTTG
GACATCACCTCCCACAACGAGGACTACACCATCGTGGAACAGTACGAACGCGCCGAGGGCCGCCACTCCA
CCGGCGGCATGGACGAGCTGTACAAGAAACGGCCAGCCGAGGATATGGAGGAAGAACAAGCCTTTAAACG
ATCTCGATAAAGCGGCCGCGTCGACAATCAACCTCTGGATTACAAAATTTGTGAAAGATTGACTGGTATT
CTTAACTATGTTGCTCCTTTTACGCTATGTGGATACGCTGCTTTAATGCCTTTGTATCATGCTATTGCTT
CCCGTATGGCTTTCATTTTCTCCTCCTTGTATAAATCCTGGTTGCTGTCTCTTTATGAGGAGTTGTGGCC
CGTTGTCAGGCAACGTGGCGTGGTGTGCACTGTGTTTGCTGACGCAACCCCCACTGGTTGGGGCATTGCC
ACCACCTGTCAGCTCCTTTCCGGGACTTTCGCTTTCCCCCTCCCTATTGCCACGGCGGAACTCATCGCCG
CCTGCCTTGCCCGCTGCTGGACAGGGGCTCGGCTGTTGGGCACTGACAATTCCGTGGTGTTGTCGGGGAA
GCTGACGTCCTTTCCATGGCTGCTCGCCTGTGTTGCCACCTGGATTCTGCGCGGGACGTCCTTCTGCTAC
GTCCCTTCGGCCCTCAATCCAGCGGACCTTCCTTCCCGCGGCCTGCTGCCGGCTCTGCGGCCTCTTCCGC
ATCTTCGCCTTCGCCCTCAGACGAGTCGGATCTCCCTTTGGGCCGCCTCCCCGCCTGGGTACCTTTAAGA
CCAATGACTTACAAGGCAGCTGTAGATCTTAGCCACTTTTTAAAAGAAAAGGGGGGACTGGAAGGGCTAA
TTCACTCCCAACGAAGATAAGATCTGCTTTTTGCTTGTACTGGGTCTCTCTGGTTAGACCAGATCTGAGC
CTGGGAGCTCTCTGGCTAACTAGGGAACCCACTGCTTAAGCCTCAATAAAGCTTGCCTTGAGTGCTTCAA
GTAGTGTGTGCCCGTCTGTTGTGTGACTCTGGTAACTAGAGATCCCTCAGACCCTTTTAGTCAGTGTGGA
AAATCTCTAGCAGTAGTAGTTCATGTCATCTTATTATTCAGTATTTATAACTTGCAAAGAAATGAATATC
AGAGAGTGAGAGGAACTTGTTTATTGCAGCTTATAATGGTTACAAATAAAGCAATAGCATCACAAATTTC
ACAAATAAAGCATTTTTTTCACTGCATTCTAGTTGTGGTTTGTCCAAACTCATCAATGTATCTTATCATG
TCTGGCTCTAGCTATCCCGCCCCTAACTCCGCCCATCCCGCCCCTAACTCCGCCCAGTTCCGCCCATTCT
CCGCCCCATGGCTGACTAATTTTTTTTATTTATGCAGAGGCCGAGGCCGCCTCGGCCTCTGAGCTATTCC
AGAAGTAGTGAGGAGGCTTTTTTGGAGGCCTAGGGACGTACCCAATTCGCCCTATAGTGAGTCGTATTAC
GCGCGCTCACTGGCCGTCGTTTTACAACGTCGTGACTGGGAAAACCCTGGCGTTACCCAACTTAATCGCC
TTGCAGCACATCCCCCTTTCGCCAGCTGGCGTAATAGCGAAGAGGCCCGCACCGATCGCCCTTCCCAACA
GTTGCGCAGCCTGAATGGCGAATGGG
[124 nt withheld, positions 6817-6940]
C
[91 nt withheld, positions 6942-7032]
A
[49 nt withheld, positions 7034-7082]
CCTTTGACGTTGGAGTCCACGTTCTTT
[37 nt withheld, positions 7110-7146]
ACCCTATCTCGGTCTATTCTTTTGATTTATAAGGGATTTTGCCGATTTCGGCCTATTGGTTAAAAAATGA
GCTGATTTAACAAAAATTTAACGCGAATTTTAACAAAATATTAACGCTTACAATTTAGGTGGCACTTTTC
GGGGAAATGTGCGCGGAACCCCTATTTGTTTATTTTTCTAAATACATTCAAATATGTATCCGCTCATGAG
ACAATAACCCTGATAAATGCTTCAATAATATTGAAAAAGGAAGAGTATGAGTATTCAACATTTCCGTGTC
GCCCTTATTCCCTTTTTTGCGGCATTTTGCCTTCCTGTTTTTGCTCACCCAGAAACGCTGGTGAAAGTAA
AAGATGCTGAAGATCAGTTGGGTGCACGAGTGGGTTACATCGAACTGGATCTCAACAGCGGTAAGATCCT
TGAGAGTTTTCGCCCCGAAGAACGTTTTCCAATGATGAGCACTTTTAAAGTTCTGCTATGTGGCGCGGTA
TTATCCCGTATTGACGCCGGGCAAGAGCAACTCGGTCGCCGCATACACTATTCTCAGAATGACTTGGTTG
AGTACTCACCAGTCACAGAAAAGCATCTTACGGATGGCATGACAGTAAGAGAATTATGCAGTGCTGCCAT
AACCATGAGTGATAACACTGCGGCCAACTTACTTCTGACAACGATCGGAGGACCGAAGGAGCTAACCGCT
TTTTTGCACAACATGGGGGATCATGTAACTCGCCTTGATCGTTGGGAACCGGAGCTGAATGAAGCCATAC
CAAACGACGAGCGTGACACCACGATGCCTGTAGCAATGGCAACAACGTTGCGCAAACTATTAACTGGCGA
ACTACTTACTCTAGCTTCCCGGCAACAATTAATAGACTGGATGGAGGCGGATAAAGTTGCAGGACCACTT
CTGCGCTCGGCCCTTCCGGCTGGCTGGTTTATTGCTGATAAATCTGGAGCCGGTGAGCGTGGGTCTCGCG
GTATCATTGCAGCACTGGGGCCAGATGGTAAGCCCTCCCGTATCGTAGTTATCTACACGACGGGGAGTCA
GGCAACTATGGATGAACGAAATAGACAGATCGCTGAGATAGGTGCCTCACTGATTAAGCATTGGTAACTG
TCAGACCAAGTTTACTCATATATACTTTAGATTGATTTAAAACTTCATTTTTAATTTAAAAGGATCTAGG
TGAAGATCCTTTTTGATAATCTCATGACCAAAATCCCTTAACGTGAGTTTTCGTTCCACTGAGCGTCAGA
CCCCGTAGAAAAGATCAAAGGATCTTCTTGAGATCCTTTTTTTCTGCGCGTAATCTGCTGCTTGCAAACA
AAAAAACCACCGCTACCAGCGGTGGTTTGTTTGCCGGATCAAGAGCTACCAACTCTTTTTCCGAAGGTAA
CTGGCTTCAGCAGAGCGCAGATACCAAATACTGTTCTTCTAGTGTAGCCGTAGTTAGGCCACCACTTCAA
GAACTCTGTAGCACCGCCTACATACCTCGCTCTGCTAATCCTGTTACCAGTGGCTGCTGCCAGTGGCGAT
AAGTCGTGTCTTACCGGGTTGGACTCAAGACGATAGTTACCGGATAAGGCGCAGCGGTCGGGCTGAACGG
GGGGTTCGTGCACACAGCCCAGCTTGGAGCGAAC
Features (pLannotate 1.2.2; 30 found; start..end, strand, type, name):
    415..507     +  CDS            lacI (fragment): lac repressor; lacI; The lac repressor binds to the lac operator to inhibit transcription in E. coli. This inhibition can be relieved by adding lactose or isopropyl-β-D-thiogalactopyranoside (IPTG).
    520..541     +  protein_bind   CAP binding site: CAP binding activates transcription in the presence of cAMP. E. coli catabolite activator protein
    556..586     +  promoter       lac promoter: promoter for the E. coli lac operon
    594..610     +  protein_bind   lac operator: The lac repressor binds to the lac operator to inhibit transcription in E. coli. This inhibition can be relieved by adding lactose or isopropyl-β-D-thiogalactopyranoside (IPTG). lac repressor encoded by lacI
    655..673     +  promoter       T3 promoter: promoter for bacteriophage T3 RNA polymerase
    701..927     +  promoter       RSV promoter: Rous sarcoma virus enhancer/promoter
    928..1108    +  LTR            5' LTR (truncated): truncated 5' long terminal repeat (LTR) from HIV-1
   1155..1280    +  misc_feature   HIV-1 Ψ: packaging signal of human immunodeficiency virus type 1
   1264..1627    +  CDS            HIV-1 gag (fragment): gag protein from human immunodeficiency virus 1; gag
   1773..2006    +  misc_feature   RRE: The Rev response element (RRE) of HIV-1 allows for Rev-dependent mRNA export from the nucleus to the cytoplasm.
   2383..2483    +  CDS            Rev (fragment): human immunodeficiency virus 1 (HIV-1) Rev protein; rev; enhances nuclear export of unspliced and incompletely spliced viral mRNAs
   2533..2773    +  promoter       U6 promoter: RNA polymerase III promoter for human U6 snRNA
   2800..2875    +  misc_RNA       gRNA scaffold: guide RNA scaffold for the Streptococcus pyogenes CRISPR/Cas9 system
   2923..3040    +  misc_feature   cPPT/CTS: central polypurine tract and central termination sequence of HIV-1
   3107..3173    +  CDS            small t antigen (fragment): SV40 (simian virus 40) small t antigen
   3180..4358    +  promoter       EF-1α promoter: strong constitutive promoter for human elongation factor EF-1α
   4375..4400    +  misc_feature   MCS (fragment): multiple cloning site
   4419..4445    +  CDS            3xHA (fragment): three tandem HA epitope tags
   4569..5276    +  CDS            mCherry: mCherry is a basic (constitutively fluorescent) red fluorescent protein published in 2004, derived from Discosoma sp.. It is reported to be a very rapidly-maturing monomer with low acid sensitivity.
   5346..5934    +  misc_feature   WPRE: woodchuck hepatitis virus posttranscriptional regulatory element
   5939..6076    +  CDS            nef (fragment): NEF_HV1LA - Experimental evidence at protein level: Swiss-Prot protein existence level 1. Extracellular Nef protein targets CD4(+) T-lymphocytes for apoptosis by interacting with CXCR4 surface receptors. From Human immunodeficiency virus type 1 group M subtype B (isolate Lai) (HIV-1).
   6062..6242    +  LTR            5' LTR (truncated): truncated 5' long terminal repeat (LTR) from HIV-1
   6314..6435    +  polyA_signal   SV40 poly(A) signal: SV40 polyadenylation signal
   6475..6610    +  rep_origin     SV40 ori: SV40 origin of replication
   6631..6649    -  promoter       T7 promoter: promoter for bacteriophage T7 RNA polymerase
   6657..6812    +  CDS            lacZα (fragment): LacZα fragment of β-galactosidase; lacZ fragment
   6817..7245    +  rep_origin     f1 ori (sequence partly withheld): f1 bacteriophage origin of replication; arrow indicates direction of (+) strand synthesis
   7298..7402    +  promoter       AmpR promoter: bla
   7403..8263    +  CDS            AmpR: β-lactamase; bla; confers resistance to ampicillin, carbenicillin, and related antibiotics
   8434..232     +  rep_origin     ori (across the origin): high-copy-number ColE1/pMB1/pBR322/pUC origin of replication
