[The description below was written by a language model from this plasmid's Addgene catalogue record and pLannotate feature annotations shown in this document.]
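Description:
pLKO_HA.Ollas.VSVg_mCherry-NLS is a lentiviral transfer plasmid on a pLKO backbone that pairs a CRISPR guide RNA cassette with an epitope-encoded "nuclear protein barcode" (nPC) reporter. It is propagated in E. coli through a high-copy ColE1/pUC-type origin with ampicillin selection (AmpR), and it also carries an f1 origin and an SV40 origin. The sequenced record is about 8.8 kb. The viral portion has an RSV promoter driving a truncated HIV-1 5' LTR, followed by the Ψ packaging signal with a partial gag fragment, the Rev response element, a cPPT/CTS, a WPRE and a truncated 3' LTR followed by an SV40 polyadenylation signal. This layout implies that packaging functions are supplied in trans.

Two expression units sit between the LTRs. A human U6 Pol III promoter lies directly upstream of the S. pyogenes Cas9 gRNA scaffold, forming the cassette into which an sgRNA spacer is cloned. No Cas9 gene is annotated, so the nuclease must come from elsewhere. Downstream, the EF-1α promoter drives mCherry fused at its N terminus to a combination of HA, Ollas and VSVg epitope tags and at its C terminus to a nuclear localization signal. The feature table detects only the HA tag, as a fragment of a 3xHA annotation. The Ollas, VSVg and NLS elements are listed in the catalogue entry but not annotated. The tag combination acts as an antibody-readable barcode concentrated in the nucleus, so cells transduced with a given vector and guide can be identified by imaging. The stated purpose is vector and cell tracking and the spatial readout of CRISPR screens in tissue.
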