Addgene plasmid #178267: pLKO_HA.Ollas.VSVg_mCherry-NLS
Purpose: Nuclear Protein Barcode (nPC) for vector/cell tracking. Contains U6 trRNA cassette for sgRNA cloning. Enables spatial detection of CRISPR screens.
Depositing lab: Brian Brown. Depositing organization: Icahn School of Medicine at Mount Sinai. Publication: Spatial CRISPR genomics identifies regulators of the tumor microenvironment. Dhainaut M, Rose SA, Akturk G, Wroblewska A, Nielsen SR, Park ES, Buckup M, Roudko V, Pia L, Sweeney R, Le Berichel J, Wilk CM, Bektesevic A, Lee BH, Bhardwaj N, Rahman AH, Baccarini A, Gnjatic S, Pe'er D, Merad M, Brown BD. Cell. 2022 Mar 10. pii: S0092-8674(22)00195-7. doi: 10.1016/j.cell.2022.02.015. PubMed 35290801.
Backbone
  Vector backbone: pLKO
  Backbone size w/o insert (bp): 9000
  Vector type: Lentiviral
Growth in bacteria
  Bacterial resistance: Ampicillin, 100 μg/mL
  Growth temperature: 37°C
  Growth strain: NEB Stable
  Copy number: High Copy
Gene/Insert
  Gene/Insert name: nPC Tagged mCherry-NLS
  Species: H. sapiens (human)
  Insert size (bp): 1000
  Promoter: eF1a
  Tag / fusion protein: HA.Ollas.VSVg (N terminal on insert); Nuclear Localization Signal (C terminal on insert)
  Cloning method: Restriction Enzyme; 5′ cloning site unknown (unknown if destroyed)
  Sequencing primers: 5′ cctttttgagtttggatcttggttcat
Terms and licenses: Academic/Nonprofit Terms; Industry Terms: Not Available to Industry
Depositor comments: Please visit https://www.biorxiv.org/content/10.1101/2021.07.13.451021v1 for bioRxiv preprint.
How to cite: pLKO_HA.Ollas.VSVg_mCherry-NLS was a gift from Brian Brown (Addgene plasmid # 178267 ; http://n2t.net/addgene:178267 ; RRID:Addgene_178267)
